>Addgene plasmid #69171 | LD120 | depositor full sequence | sequence record 121959 | Full Sequence
CTAAATTGTAAGCGTTAATATTTTGTTAAAATTCGCGTTAAATTTTTGTTAAATCAGCTCATTTTTTAAC
CAATAGGCCGAAATCGGCAAAATCCCTTATAAATCAAAAGAATAGACCGAGATAGGGT
[37 nt withheld, positions 129-165]
AAAGAACGTGGACTCCAACGTCAAAGG
[49 nt withheld, positions 193-241]
T
[91 nt withheld, positions 243-333]
G
[124 nt withheld, positions 335-458]
CCCATTCGCCATTCAGGCTGCGCAACTGTTGGGAAGGGCGATCGGTGCGGGCCTCTTCGCTATTACGCCA
GCTGGCGAAAGGGGGATGTGCTGCAAGGCGATTAAGTTGGGTAACGCCAGGGTTTTCCCAGTCACGACGT
TGTAAAACGACGGCCAGTGAGCGCGCGTAATACGACTCACTATAGGGCGAATTGGAGCTCCACCGCGGAG
TATTTGCTGCCCTCAGAAGGTTCTGGTTCAGTAGATCTATCATTGTCTGTGATACATGCGTCGGTCAATA
ATAGTGATGAAAAGTTAATACGGCATAGGATAAGAATGCTCACTGAGTTCTTGAACAAACTTTTGACGAA
CGAAGAAATCACAAAAACATCTATAATTACCGATTTTTTGGATCCTAATAACCATAATTGGCATGAATTT
GTTAACAGTTCGTCCACTTTTTCATCTTTACCGAAGAGCATCCTCCAGTGTAATCCACTAGATCCCACTA
ACACCACTAGAATTCATGCCATGTTACCAATACCGGGCTCCTCGTCACAGTTATTGTTGAATAAGGAGTC
CAACGACAAAAAAATGGATAAGGAAAGAAGTAAGTCGTTTACTAATATTGAACAGGATTACAAGCAATAT
GAGAACTTGTTAGATAACGGGATTTATAAGTATAATAGACGAACCACGAAGACTTATCACGATTTGAAAT
CGGATTACAATGAAATCGGTGAGGTATTTGCACAGTTTGCCCATGAACAGGCTCAAGTTGGGGAATTGGC
CGAACAGCTTTCTTACTTAAGCAATGCCTTTTCGGGGTCCTCGATTTCTTTAGAAAAATTAGTTGGAAGA
CTATACTACAATATAAATGAGCCTTTAAATGAATCTGTTCATATGGCAACTTCTGCAAGAGAATTGATCA
AATACAGAAAATTGAAATACCTGCAAAATGAAATGATTAAAAAGTCTCTGAATTCCAAAAGAGCACAGTT
GGAGAAGCTGGAAGCGCAAAACAATGAATATAAGGATGTTGACAAAATAATTGACAACGAAATGTCTAAA
AGTCATACTATTAATCTGGAACGCCCTAATAATAATACAGGTAGCGGTGGGAAATCATATGGTGGCAAAC
TATTCAATGGATTTAACAAATTGGCATCAATGGTAAAAGATTCTGTGAAGTATCAAGAAACAGATCCGCA
TACCGCAAGTATCAATTTGAAGAAAGAAATTGAACAACTGTCTGAATCATTGGAAGTTACTGAGAATGAT
TTGGAGGTCATTTCAAAAGTCATCAAAAATGACCAGCTACCTAAATTTTCTAAAGAAAGGGAAGTAGATT
TATCAGAAATTTTAAAGCATTATTCCAGATATATGAGAAATTATGCCCGTCAAAATTTAGAAATTTGGAA
AGAAGTCAAAAGACATCAAGATTTTGCAGCTTCGTACGCTGCAGGTCGACGGATCGGTGACGGTGCTGGT
TTAATTAACATGTCTAAAGGTGAAGAATTATTCACTGGTGTTGTCCCAATTTTGGTTGAATTAGATGGTG
ATGTTAATGGTCACAAATTTTCTGTCTCCGGTGAAGGTGAAGGTGATGCTACTTACGGTAAATTGACCTT
AAAATTTATTTGTACTACTGGTAAATTGCCAGTTCCATGGCCAACCTTAGTCACTACTTTAACTTATGGT
GTTCAATGTTTTTCTAGATACCCAGATCATATGAAACAACATGACTTTTTCAAGTCTGCCATGCCAGAAG
GTTATGTTCAAGAAAGAACTATTTTTTTCAAAGATGACGGTAACTACAAGACCAGAGCTGAAGTCAAGTT
TGAAGGTGATACCTTAGTTAATAGAATCGAATTAAAAGGTATTGATTTTAAAGAAGATGGTAACATTTTA
GGTCACAAATTGGAATACAACTATAACTCTCACAATGTTTACATCATGGCTGACAAACAAAAGAATGGTA
TCAAAGTTAACTTCAAAATTAGACACAACATTGAAGATGGTTCTGTTCAATTAGCTGACCATTATCAACA
AAATACTCCAATTGGTGATGGTCCAGTCTTGTTACCAGACAACCATTACTTATCCACTCAATCTGCCTTA
TCCAAAGATCCAAACGAAAAGAGAGACCACATGGTCTTGTTAGAATTTGTTACTGCTGCTGGTATTACCC
ATGGTATGGATGAATTGTACAAATAAGGCGCGCCACTTCTAAATAAGCGAATTTCTTATGATTTATGATT
TTTATTATTAAATAAGTTATAAAAAAAATAAGTGTATACAAATTTTAAAGTGACTCTTAGGTTTTAAAAC
GAAAATTCTTATTCTTGAGTAACTCTTTCCTGTAGGTCAGGTTGCTTTCTCAGGTATAGTATGAGGTCGC
TCTTATTGACCACACCTCTACCGGCAGATCCGCTAGGGATAACAGGGTAATATAGATCTGTTTAGCTTGC
CTCGTCCCCGCCGGGTCACCCGGCCAGCGACATGGAGGCCCAGAATACCCTCCTTGACAGTCTTGACGTG
CGCAGCTCAGGGGCATGATGTGACTGTCGCCCGTACATTTAGCCCATACATCCCCATGTATAATCATTTG
CATCCATACATTTTGATGGCCGCACGGCGCGAAGCAAAAATTACGGCTCCTCGCTGCAGACCTGCGAGCA
GGGAAACGCTCCCCTCACAGACGCGTTGAATTGTCCCCACGCCGCGCCCCTGTAGAGAAATATAAAAGGT
TAGGATTTGCCACTGAGGTTCTTCTTTCATATACTTCCTTTTAAAATCTTGCTAGGATACAGTTCTCACA
TCACATCCGAACATAAACAACCATGACAGTCAACACTAAGACCTATAGTGAGAGAGCAGAAACTCATGCC
TCACCAGTAGCACAGCGATTATTTCGATTAATGGAACTGAAGAAAACCAATTTATGTGCATCAATTGACG
TTGATACCACTAAGGAATTCCTTGAATTAATTGATAAATTAGGTCCTTATGTATGCTTAATCAAGACTCA
TATTGATATAATCAATGATTTTTCCTATGAATCCACTATTGAACCATTATTAGAACTTTCACGTAAACAT
CAATTTATGATTTTTGAAGATAGAAAATTTGCTGATATTGGTAATACCGTAAAGAAACAATATATTGGTG
GAGTTTATAAAATTAGTAGTTGGGCAGATATTACCAATGCTCATGGTGTCACTGGGAATGGAGTGGTTGA
AGGATTAAAACAGGGAGCTAAAGAAACCACCACCAACCAAGAGCCAAGAGGGTTATTGATGTTAGCTGAA
TTATCATCAGTGGGATCATTAGCATATGGAGAATATTCTCAAAAAACTGTTGAAATTGCTAAATCCGATA
AGGAATTTGTTATTGGATTTATTGCCCAACGTGATATGGGTGGCCAAGAAGAAGGATTTGATTGGCTTAT
TATGACACCTGGAGTTGGATTAGATGATAAAGGTGATGGATTAGGACAACAATATAGAACTGTTGATGAA
GTTGTTAGCACTGGAACTGATATTATCATTGTTGGTAGAGGATTGTTTGGTAAAGGAAGAGATCCAGATA
TTGAAGGTAAAAGGTATAGAAATGCTGGTTGGAATGCTTATTTGAAAAAGACTGGCCAATTATAATCAGT
ACTGACAATAAAAAGATTCTTGTTTTCAAGAACTTGTCATTTGTATAGTTTTTTTATATTGTAGTTGTTC
TATTTTAATCAAATGTTAGCGTGATTTATATTTTTTTTCGCCTCGACATCATCTGCCCAGATGCGAAGTT
AAGTGCGCAGAAAGTAATATCATGCGTCAATCGTATGTGAATGCTGGTCGCTATACTGCTGTCGATTCGA
TACTAACGCCGCCATCCAGTGTCGAAAACGAGCTCGAATTCATCGATGATATCAGATCCACTAGTGGCCT
ATGCTAGTATTATGAGCATTTTTTTTTAGCGTTATAGCATACTTGATATATATATATATAAACAACGTGA
AGATCAAATAACGTCAAATGTATTAAATAGACTAAAATATTATGCACTTCTCTTCGGATTTATTGCTCGC
GGGCTGGTTGACGTTACATGGTCCATTCCACTGAAATGTTTTAAGAGATGCCTATATGGCCAACTCAAAG
TTTTGAAAAAGGGAACTAGGTTCACATAATATGGGGCATTTAGTGTTTGCAGATGATTATGCTCCATCGC
AGAGATTATCGCTAGTGCCAGTTGGGAAGGTATGATGTCAGGAGCCAATAACTTAGATGGTGTAGGGACA
TCAATAAACATATTAGTTTTGATTTTTCCCGGGCACACCAGTAGTGTTTTTATTCCAGTTTTATTACATT
CCGTGGACAAACTTCTGAAATGCCTGCTCATACACTTGTGAAAACCAATCATTGCTCCTTTTGATGCACC
ATACGATGTCAGCCTTGCAGGAGTCAGTTCTCCGAGGACTGAAGCTCGAGGGGGGGCCCGGTACCCAGCT
TTTGTTCCCTTTAGTGAGGGTTAATTGCGCGCTTGGCGTAATCATGGTCATAGCTGTTTCCTGTGTGAAA
TTGTTATCCGCTCACAATTCCACACAACATACGAGCCGGAAGCATAAAGTGTAAAGCCTGGGGTGCCTAA
TGAGTGAGCTAACTCACATTAATTGCGTTGCGCTCACTGCCCGCTTTCCAGTCGGGAAACCTGTCGTGCC
AGCTGCATTAATGAATCGGCCAACGCGCGGGGAGAGGCGGTTTGCGTATTGGGCGCTCTTCCGCTTCCTC
GCTCACTGACTCGCTGCGCTCGGTCGTTCGGCTGCGGCGAGCGGTATCAGCTCACTCAAAGGCGGTAATA
CGGTTATCCACAGAATCAGGGGATAACGCAGGAAAGAACATGTGAGCAAAAGGCCAGCAAAAGGCCAGGA
ACCGTAAAAAGGCCGCGTTGCTGGCGTTTTTCCATAGGCTCCGCCCCCCTGACGAGCATCACAAAAATCG
ACGCTCAAGTCAGAGGTGGCGAAACCCGACAGGACTATAAAGATACCAGGCGTTTCCCCCTGGAAGCTCC
CTCGTGCGCTCTCCTGTTCCGACCCTGCCGCTTACCGGATACCTGTCCGCCTTTCTCCCTTCGGGAAGCG
TGGCGCTTTCTCATAGCTCACGCTGTAGGTATCTCAGTTCGGTGTAGGTCGTTCGCTCCAAGCTGGGCTG
TGTGCACGAACCCCCCGTTCAGCCCGACCGCTGCGCCTTATCCGGTAACTATCGTCTTGAGTCCAACCCG
GTAAGACACGACTTATCGCCACTGGCAGCAGCCACTGGTAACAGGATTAGCAGAGCGAGGTATGTAGGCG
GTGCTACAGAGTTCTTGAAGTGGTGGCCTAACTACGGCTACACTAGAAGGACAGTATTTGGTATCTGCGC
TCTGCTGAAGCCAGTTACCTTCGGAAAAAGAGTTGGTAGCTCTTGATCCGGCAAACAAACCACCGCTGGT
AGCGGTGGTTTTTTTGTTTGCAAGCAGCAGATTACGCGCAGAAAAAAAGGATCTCAAGAAGATCCTTTGA
TCTTTTCTACGGGGTCTGACGCTCAGTGGAACGAAAACTCACGTTAAGGGATTTTGGTCATGAGATTATC
AAAAAGGATCTTCACCTAGATCCTTTTAAATTAAAAATGAAGTTTTAAATCAATCTAAAGTATATATGAG
TAAACTTGGTCTGACAGTTACCAATGCTTAATCAGTGAGGCACCTATCTCAGCGATCTGTCTATTTCGTT
CATCCATAGTTGCCTGACTCCCCGTCGTGTAGATAACTACGATACGGGAGGGCTTACCATCTGGCCCCAG
TGCTGCAATGATACCGCGAGACCCACGCTCACCGGCTCCAGATTTATCAGCAATAAACCAGCCAGCCGGA
AGGGCCGAGCGCAGAAGTGGTCCTGCAACTTTATCCGCCTCCATCCAGTCTATTAATTGTTGCCGGGAAG
CTAGAGTAAGTAGTTCGCCAGTTAATAGTTTGCGCAACGTTGTTGCCATTGCTACAGGCATCGTGGTGTC
ACGCTCGTCGTTTGGTATGGCTTCATTCAGCTCCGGTTCCCAACGATCAAGGCGAGTTACATGATCCCCC
ATGTTGTGCAAAAAAGCGGTTAGCTCCTTCGGTCCTCCGATCGTTGTCAGAAGTAAGTTGGCCGCAGTGT
TATCACTCATGGTTATGGCAGCACTGCATAATTCTCTTACTGTCATGCCATCCGTAAGATGCTTTTCTGT
GACTGGTGAGTACTCAACCAAGTCATTCTGAGAATAGTGTATGCGGCGACCGAGTTGCTCTTGCCCGGCG
TCAATACGGGATAATACCGCGCCACATAGCAGAACTTTAAAAGTGCTCATCATTGGAAAACGTTCTTCGG
GGCGAAAACTCTCAAGGATCTTACCGCTGTTGAGATCCAGTTCGATGTAACCCACTCGTGCACCCAACTG
ATCTTCAGCATCTTTTACTTTCACCAGCGTTTCTGGGTGAGCAAAAACAGGAAGGCAAAATGCCGCAAAA
AAGGGAATAAGGGCGACACGGAAATGTTGAATACTCATACTCTTCCTTTTTCAATATTATTGAAGCATTT
ATCAGGGTTATTGTCTCATGAGCGGATACATATTTGAATGTATTTAGAAAAATAAACAAATAGGGGTTCC
GCGCACATTTCCCCGAAAAGTGCCAC
Features (pLannotate 1.2.2; 19 found; start..end, strand, type, name):
     30..458     -  rep_origin     f1 ori (sequence partly withheld): f1 bacteriophage origin of replication; arrow indicates direction of (+) strand synthesis
    463..618     -  CDS            lacZα (fragment): LacZα fragment of β-galactosidase; lacZ fragment
    626..644     +  promoter       T7 promoter: promoter for bacteriophage T7 RNA polymerase
    657..1886    +  CDS            ATG20 (fragment): ATG20_YEAST - Also known as CVT20, SNX42. Experimental evidence at protein level: Swiss-Prot protein existence level 1. Required for cytoplasm to vacuole transport (Cvt), pexophagy and mitophagy. Also involved in endoplasmic reticulum-specific autophagic process and is essential for the survival of cells subjected to severe ER stress. Functions in protein retrieval from the endocytic pathway. Required for proper sorting of the v-SNARE protein SNC1. From Saccharomyces cerevisiae (strain ATCC 204508 / S288c) (Baker's yeast).
   1938..2654    +  CDS            yeGFP: yeast-enhanced green fluorescent protein codons optimized for translation in S. cerevisiae and C. albicans
   2675..2862    +  terminator     ADH1 terminator: S. cerevisiae ADH1; transcription terminator for the S. cerevisiae alcohol dehydrogenase 1 (ADH1) gene
   2937..3280    +  promoter       TEF promoter: Ashbya gossypii TEF promoter
   3299..4087    +  CDS            URA3: PYRF_YEAST - Experimental evidence at protein level: Swiss-Prot protein existence level 1. From Saccharomyces cerevisiae (strain ATCC 204508 / S288c) (Baker's yeast).
   4099..4296    +  terminator     TEF terminator: Ashbya gossypii TEF terminator
   4491..4913    -  CDS            YD114_YEAST (fragment): Protein inferred from homology: Swiss-Prot protein existence level 3. From Saccharomyces cerevisiae (strain ATCC 204508 / S288c) (Baker's yeast).
   4913..4933    +  misc_feature   MCS (fragment): pBluescript multiple cloning site
   4946..4964    -  promoter       T3 promoter: promoter for bacteriophage T3 RNA polymerase
   5009..5025    -  protein_bind   lac operator: The lac repressor binds to the lac operator to inhibit transcription in E. coli. This inhibition can be relieved by adding lactose or isopropyl-β-D-thiogalactopyranoside (IPTG). lac repressor encoded by lacI
   5033..5063    -  promoter       lac promoter: promoter for the E. coli lac operon
   5078..5099    -  protein_bind   CAP binding site: CAP binding activates transcription in the presence of cAMP. E. coli catabolite activator protein
   5112..5204    -  CDS            lacI (fragment): lac repressor; lacI; The lac repressor binds to the lac operator to inhibit transcription in E. coli. This inhibition can be relieved by adding lactose or isopropyl-β-D-thiogalactopyranoside (IPTG).
   5387..5975    -  rep_origin     ori: high-copy-number ColE1/pMB1/pBR322/pUC origin of replication
   6146..7006    -  CDS            AmpR: β-lactamase; bla; confers resistance to ampicillin, carbenicillin, and related antibiotics
   7007..7111    -  promoter       AmpR promoter: bla
