[The description below was written by a language model from this plasmid's Addgene catalogue record and pLannotate feature annotations shown in this document.]
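Description:
LD120 is a yeast integration plasmid built on the Bluescript II SK+ backbone and designed to place a GFP tag at the C terminus of the Saccharomyces cerevisiae autophagy protein Atg20. In E. coli it is maintained as a high-copy plasmid through the ColE1/pUC-type origin and selected with ampicillin (AmpR under its own bla promoter). The backbone also carries the f1 phage origin, lacZα and lac regulatory remnants, and the T7 and T3 promoters flanking the cloning region. No yeast replication origin or centromere is annotated, which fits its stated use as an integrating construct rather than an episomal one.

The roughly 3.9 kb insert, cloned between SacII and XhoI, begins with a fragment of the ATG20 coding sequence (also known as CVT20/SNX42, a factor in the Cvt pathway, pexophagy and mitophagy). This fragment is followed by a GFP coding sequence and the S. cerevisiae ADH1 terminator. The catalogue calls the tag EGFP, whereas the feature annotation identifies it as yeast-enhanced, codon-optimised yeGFP. No promoter is annotated upstream of the ATG20 fragment, so expression of the fusion presumably depends on the native chromosomal promoter after integration. Downstream lies a URA3 marker cassette driven by the Ashbya gossypii TEF promoter and terminator. The record states that this marker is of Candida albicans origin, although the automated annotation matched it to the S. cerevisiae homologue. A fragment matching an uncharacterised S. cerevisiae ORF (YD114) follows the marker and may serve as a downstream homology arm for targeting to the ATG20 locus, though the record does not say so. The plasmid belongs to a fluorescent tool set for visualising yeast Atg proteins.
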