Addgene plasmid #69171: LD120
Purpose: Integration of GFP tag at Atg20 C terminus, use auxotrophic marker URA3(Candida albicans)
Depositing lab: Zhiping Xie. Depositing organization: Shanghai Jiao Tong University. Publication: A fluorescent tool set for yeast Atg proteins. Li D, Song JZ, Shan MH, Li SP, Liu W, Li H, Zhu J, Wang Y, Lin J, Xie Z. Autophagy. 2015;11(6):954-60. doi: 10.1080/15548627.2015.1040971. PubMed 25998947.
Backbone
  Vector backbone: Bluescript II SK+
  Vector type: Yeast Expression
Growth in bacteria
  Bacterial resistance: Ampicillin, 100 μg/mL
  Growth temperature: 37°C
  Growth strain: DH5alpha
  Copy number: High Copy
Gene/Insert
  Gene/Insert name: Atg20-EGFP
  Species: S. cerevisiae (budding yeast)
  Insert size (bp): 3900
  Tag / fusion protein: EGFP (C terminal on insert)
  Cloning method: Restriction Enzyme; 5′ cloning site SacII (not destroyed); 3′ cloning site XhoI (not destroyed)
  Sequencing primers: 5′ T7; 3′ SP6
Terms and licenses: Academic/Nonprofit Terms; Industry Terms: Not Available to Industry
How to cite: LD120 was a gift from Zhiping Xie (Addgene plasmid # 69171 ; http://n2t.net/addgene:69171 ; RRID:Addgene_69171)
