>Addgene plasmid #69171 | LD120 | addgene partial sequence | sequence record 124177 | T7 5'-TAATACGACTCACTATAGGG-3'
GGAGTATTTGCTGCCCTCAGAAGGTTCTGGTTCAGTAGATCTATCATTGTCTGTGATACATGCGTCGGTC
AATAATAGTGATGAAAAGTTAATACGGCATAGGATAAGAATGCTCACTGAGTTCTTGAACAAACTTTTGA
CGAACGAAGAAATCACAAAAACATCTATAATTACCGATTTTTTGGATCCTAATAACCATAATTGGCATGA
ATTTGTTAACAGTTCGTCCACTTTTTCATCTTTACCGAAGAGCATCCTCCAGTGTAATCCACTAGATCCC
ACTAACACCACTAGAATTCATGCCATGTTACCAATACCGGGCTCCTCGTCACAGTTATTGTTGAATAAGG
AGTCCAACGACAAAAAAATGGATAAGGAAAGAAGTAAGTCGTTTACTAATATTGAACAGGATTACAAGCA
ATATGAGAACTTGTTAGATAACGGGATTTATAAGTATAATAGACGAACCACGAAGACTTATCACGATTTG
AAATCGGATTACAATGAAATCGGTGAGGTATTTGCACAGTTTGCCCATGAACAGGCTCAAGTTGGGGAAT
TGGCCGAACAGCTTTCTTACTTAAGCAATGCCTTTTCGGGGTCCTCGATTTCTTTAGAAAAATTAGTTGG
AAGACTATACTACAATATAAATGAGCCTTTAAATGAATCTGTTCATATGGCAACTTCTGCAAGAGAATTG
ATCAAATACAGAAAATTGAAATACCTGCAAAATGAAATGATTAAAAAGTCTCTGAATTCCAAAAGAGCAC
AGTTGGAGAAGCTGGAAGCGCAAAACAATGAATATAAGGATGTTGACAAAATAATTGACAACGAAATGTC
TAAAAGTCATACTATTAATCTGGAACGCCCTAATAATAATACAGGTAGCGGTGGGAAATCATATGGTGGC
AAACTATTCAATGGATTTAACAAATTGGCATCAATGGTAAAAGATTCTGTGAAGTATCAAGAAACAGATC
CGCATACCGCAAGTATCAATTTGAAGAAAGAAATTGAACAACTGTCTGAATCATTGGAAGTTACTGAGAA
TGATTTGGAGGTCATTT
