>Addgene plasmid #69171 | LD120 | addgene partial sequence | sequence record 124178 | yGFP-R 5'-GCATCACCTTCACCTTCACC-3'
TCACCATCTAATTCAACCAAAATTGGGACAACACCAGTGAATAATTCTTCACCTTTAGACATGTTAATTA
AACCAGCACCGTCACCGATCCGTCGACCTGCAGCGTACGAAGCTGCAAAATCTTGATGTCTTTTGACTTC
TTTCCAAATTTCTAAATTTTGACGGGCATAATTTCTCATATATCTGGAATAATGCTTTAAAATTTCTGAT
AAATCTACTTCCCTTTCTTTAGAAAATTTAGGTAGCTGGTCATTTTTGATGACTTTTGAAATGACCTCCA
AATCATTCTCAGTAACTTCCAATGATTCAGACAGTTGTTCAATTTCTTTCTTCAAATTGATACTTGCGGT
ATGCGGATCTGTTTCTTGATACTTCACAGAATCTTTTACCATTGATGCCAATTTGTTAAATCCATTGAAT
AGTTTGCCACCATATGATTTCCCACCGCTACCTGTATTATTATTAGGGCGTTCCAGATTAATAGTATGAC
TTTTAGACATTTCGTTGTCAATTATTTTGTCAACATCCTTATATTCATTGTTTTGCGCTTCCAGCTTCTC
CAACTGTGCTCTTTTGGAATTCAGAGACTTTTTAATCATTTCATTTTGCAGGTATTTCAATTTTCTGTAT
TTGATCAATTCTCTTGCAGAAGTTGCCATATGAACAGATTCATTTAAAGGCTCATTTATATTGTAGTATA
GTCTTCCAACTAATTTTTCTAAAGAAATCGAGGACCCCGAAAAGGCATTGCTTAAGTAAGAAAGCTGTTC
GGCCAATTCCCCAACTTGAGCCTGTTCATGGGCAAACTGTGCAAATACCTCACCGATTTCATTGTAATCC
GATTTC
